Addgene plasmid #223420: pYPQAT48
Purpose: T-DNA vector for Mb2Cas12a-RVRR based mutagenesis for dicot plants; more relaxed PAM requirements; Mb2Cas12a-RVRR and the crRNA were driven by separate 2x35s promoter; Kanamycin for plants selection.
Depositing lab: Yiping Qi. Depositing organization: University of Maryland, College Park. Publication: A comprehensive all-in-one CRISPR toolbox for large-scale screens in plants. Cheng Y, Li G, Qi A, Mandlik R, Pan C, Wang D, Ge S, Qi Y. Plant Cell. 2025 Apr 9:koaf081. doi: 10.1093/plcell/koaf081. PubMed 40202185.
Backbone
  Vector backbone: pYPQ284-RVRR
  Vector type: Plant Expression, CRISPR
  Selectable markers: kanamycin
Growth in bacteria
  Bacterial resistance: Kanamycin, 50 μg/mL
  Growth temperature: 37°C
  Growth strain: DH5alpha
  Copy number: High Copy
Gene/Insert
  Gene/Insert name: 2x35s-Mb2Cas12a-RVRR-2x35s-crRNA scaffold
  Tag / fusion protein: NLS
Terms and licenses: Academic/Nonprofit Terms; Industry Terms: Not Available to Industry
How to cite: pYPQAT48 was a gift from Yiping Qi (Addgene plasmid # 223420 ; http://n2t.net/addgene:223420 ; RRID:Addgene_223420)
