[The description below was written by a language model from this plasmid's Addgene catalogue record and pLannotate feature annotations shown in this document.]
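Description:
pYPQAT48 is a binary T-DNA vector for Agrobacterium-mediated CRISPR mutagenesis in dicot plants, built on the pYPQ284-RVRR backbone. Outside the T-DNA borders it carries a bacterial kanamycin resistance gene (aphA-3), a high-copy ColE1/pUC-type origin with the pBR322 bom site for propagation in E. coli, and the pVS1 oriV, RepA and StaA functions, which allow replication and stable maintenance in Agrobacterium.

Between the nopaline-type right and left border repeats sit three expression units, each driven by an enhanced (duplicated-enhancer) CaMV 35S promoter. The first drives NLS-tagged Mb2Cas12a-RVRR, a Cas12a variant described as having more relaxed PAM requirements. The nuclease coding sequence itself was not annotated by the feature caller, but it corresponds to the large unannotated interval between attB1 and the NOS terminator. The second 2x35S promoter drives the crRNA cassette. Here a hammerhead ribozyme fragment is annotated just downstream of the promoter, consistent with ribozyme processing of a Pol II transcript to release the crRNA. It is followed by a lacZα/lac promoter segment flanked by T7 and T3 promoters, which looks like a placeholder for guide insertion, although the record does not describe the cloning scheme. A second NOS terminator closes this unit. The attB1, attB5 and attB2 sites indicate that the nuclease and crRNA modules were assembled by multisite Gateway recombination. The third unit expresses nptII with a CaMV poly(A) signal, giving kanamycin selection of transformed plant tissue.

The plasmid belongs to an all-in-one CRISPR toolbox intended for large-scale screens in plants, serving as a recipient for user-defined crRNAs for targeted mutagenesis.
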