Features (pLannotate 1.2.2; 38 found; start..end, strand, type, name):
    425..1219    +  CDS            KanR: aminoglycoside phosphotransferase; aphA-3; confers resistance to kanamycin
   1306..1894    +  rep_origin     ori: high-copy-number ColE1/pMB1/pBR322/pUC origin of replication
   2080..2220    -  misc_feature   bom: basis of mobility region from pBR322
   2322..2361    -  CDS            rop (fragment): Rop protein, which maintains plasmids at low copy number; rop
   2564..2758    -  rep_origin     pVS1 oriV: origin of replication for the Pseudomonas plasmid pVS1 (Heeb et al., 2000)
   2824..3897    -  CDS            pVS1 RepA: replication protein from the Pseudomonas plasmid pVS1 (Heeb et al., 2000)
   4326..4955    -  CDS            pVS1 StaA: stability protein from the Pseudomonas plasmid pVS1 (Heeb et al., 2000)
   5515..5916    -  CDS            Y4CG_SINFN (fragment): Protein inferred from homology: Swiss-Prot protein existence level 3. From Sinorhizobium fredii (strain NBRC 101917 / NGR234).
   6256..6280    -  misc_feature   RB T-DNA repeat: right border repeat from nopaline C58 T-DNA
   6346..6500    -  CDS            lacZα (fragment): LacZα fragment of β-galactosidase; lacZ fragment
   6599..7270    +  promoter       CaMV 35S promoter (enhanced): cauliflower mosaic virus 35S promoter with a duplicated enhancer region
   7272..7298    -  misc_feature   MCS (fragment): pUC18/19 multiple cloning site
   7330..7354    +  protein_bind   attB1: mutant version of attB; recombination site for the Gateway® BP reaction BP Clonase™
  11252..11504   +  terminator     NOS terminator: nopaline synthase terminator and poly(A) signal
  11549..11569   +  protein_bind   attB5: mutant version of attB; core recombination site for the Gateway® BP reaction BP Clonase™
  11681..12352   +  promoter       CaMV 35S promoter (enhanced): cauliflower mosaic virus 35S promoter with a duplicated enhancer region
  12354..12378   -  misc_feature   MCS (fragment): pUC18/19 multiple cloning site
  12411..12434   +  misc_RNA       sTRSV HHRz (fragment): hammerhead ribozyme from the tobacco ringspot virus satellite RNA (Khvorova et al., 2003)
  12475..12493   -  rep_origin     f1 ori (fragment): f1 bacteriophage origin of replication; arrow indicates direction of (+) strand synthesis
  12498..12653   -  CDS            lacZα (fragment): LacZα fragment of β-galactosidase; lacZ fragment
  12661..12679   +  promoter       T7 promoter: promoter for bacteriophage T7 RNA polymerase
  12688..12711   -  misc_feature   MCS (fragment): pBluescript multiple cloning site
  12727..12745   -  promoter       T3 promoter: promoter for bacteriophage T3 RNA polymerase
  12788..12810   -  protein_bind   lac operator (fragment): The lac repressor binds to the lac operator to inhibit transcription in E. coli. This inhibition can be relieved by adding lactose or isopropyl-β-D-thiogalactopyranoside (IPTG). lac repressor encoded by lacI
  12814..12844   -  promoter       lac promoter: promoter for the E. coli lac operon
  12859..12880   -  protein_bind   CAP binding site: CAP binding activates transcription in the presence of cAMP. E. coli catabolite activator protein
  13009..13033   -  protein_bind   attB2: mutant version of attB; recombination site for the Gateway® BP reaction BP Clonase™
  13051..13086   -  misc_feature   MCS (fragment): pBluescript multiple cloning site
  13097..13344   +  terminator     NOS terminator: nopaline synthase terminator and poly(A) signal
  13367..13423   -  misc_feature   MCS: pUC18/19 multiple cloning site
  13454..13476   -  protein_bind   lac operator (fragment): The lac repressor binds to the lac operator to inhibit transcription in E. coli. This inhibition can be relieved by adding lactose or isopropyl-β-D-thiogalactopyranoside (IPTG). lac repressor encoded by lacI
  13480..13510   -  promoter       lac promoter: promoter for the E. coli lac operon
  13525..13546   -  protein_bind   CAP binding site: CAP binding activates transcription in the presence of cAMP. E. coli catabolite activator protein
  13559..13647   -  CDS            lacI (fragment): lac repressor; lacI; The lac repressor binds to the lac operator to inhibit transcription in E. coli. This inhibition can be relieved by adding lactose or isopropyl-β-D-thiogalactopyranoside (IPTG).
  13737..14413   +  promoter       CaMV 35S promoter (enhanced): cauliflower mosaic virus 35S promoter with a duplicated enhancer region
  14481..15273   +  CDS            NeoR/KanR (fragment): aminoglycoside phosphotransferase from Tn5; aph(3')-II (or nptII); confers resistance to neomycin, kanamycin, and G418 (Geneticin®)
  15330..15504   +  polyA_signal   CaMV poly(A) signal: cauliflower mosaic virus polyadenylation signal
  15582..15606   -  misc_feature   LB T-DNA repeat: left border repeat from nopaline C58 T-DNA
>Addgene plasmid #223420 | pYPQAT48 | addgene full sequence | sequence record 452225 | Addgene NGS Result
CCAGCCAGCCAACAGCTCCCCGACCGGCAGCTCGGCACAAAATCACCACTCGATACAGGCAGCCCATCAG
TCCGGGACGGCGTCAGCGGGAGAGCCGTTGTAAGGCGGCAGACTTTGCTCATGTTACCGATGCTATTCGG
AAGAACGGCAACTAAGCTGCCGGGTTTGAAACACGGATGATCTCGCGGAGGGTAGCATGTTGATTGTAAC
GATGACAGAGCGTTGCTGCCTGTGATCACCGCGGTTTCAAAATCGGCTCCGTCGATACTATGTTATACGC
CAACTTTGAAAACAACTTTGAAAAAGCTGTTTTCTGGTATTTAAGGTTTTAGAATGCAAGGAACAGTGAA
TTGGAGTTCGTCTTGTTATAATTAGCTTCTTGGGGTATCTTTAAATACTGTAGAAAAGAGGAAGGAAATA
ATAAATGGCTAAAATGAGAATATCACCGGAATTGAAAAAACTGATCGAAAAATACCGCTGCGTAAAAGAT
ACGGAAGGAATGTCTCCTGCTAAGGTATATAAGCTGGTGGGAGAAAATGAAAACCTATATTTAAAAATGA
CGGACAGCCGGTATAAAGGGACCACCTATGATGTGGAACGGGAAAAGGACATGATGCTATGGCTGGAAGG
AAAGCTGCCTGTTCCAAAGGTCCTGCACTTTGAACGGCATGATGGCTGGAGCAATCTGCTCATGAGTGAG
GCCGATGGCGTCCTTTGCTCGGAAGAGTATGAAGATGAACAAAGCCCTGAAAAGATTATCGAGCTGTATG
CGGAGTGCATCAGGCTCTTTCACTCCATCGACATATCGGATTGTCCCTATACGAATAGCTTAGACAGCCG
CTTAGCCGAATTGGATTACTTACTGAATAACGATCTGGCCGATGTGGATTGCGAAAACTGGGAAGAAGAC
ACTCCATTTAAAGATCCGCGCGAGCTGTATGATTTTTTAAAGACGGAAAAGCCCGAAGAGGAACTTGTCT
TTTCCCACGGCGACCTGGGAGACAGCAACATCTTTGTGAAAGATGGCAAAGTAAGTGGCTTTATTGATCT
TGGGAGAAGCGGCAGGGCGGACAAGTGGTATGACATTGCCTTCTGCGTCCGGTCGATCAGGGAGGATATC
GGGGAAGAACAGTATGTCGAGCTATTTTTTGACTTACTGGGGATCAAGCCTGATTGGGAGAAAATAAAAT
ATTATATTTTACTGGATGAATTGTTTTAGTACCTAGAATGCATGACCAAAATCCCTTAACGTGAGTTTTC
GTTCCACTGAGCGTCAGACCCCGTAGAAAAGATCAAAGGATCTTCTTGAGATCCTTTTTTTCTGCGCGTA
ATCTGCTGCTTGCAAACAAAAAAACCACCGCTACCAGCGGTGGTTTGTTTGCCGGATCAAGAGCTACCAA
CTCTTTTTCCGAAGGTAACTGGCTTCAGCAGAGCGCAGATACCAAATACTGTCCTTCTAGTGTAGCCGTA
GTTAGGCCACCACTTCAAGAACTCTGTAGCACCGCCTACATACCTCGCTCTGCTAATCCTGTTACCAGTG
GCTGCTGCCAGTGGCGATAAGTCGTGTCTTACCGGGTTGGACTCAAGACGATAGTTACCGGATAAGGCGC
AGCGGTCGGGCTGAACGGGGGGTTCGTGCACACAGCCCAGCTTGGAGCGAACGACCTACACCGAACTGAG
ATACCTACAGCGTGAGCTATGAGAAAGCGCCACGCTTCCCGAAGGGAGAAAGGCGGACAGGTATCCGGTA
AGCGGCAGGGTCGGAACAGGAGAGCGCACGAGGGAGCTTCCAGGGGGAAACGCCTGGTATCTTTATAGTC
CTGTCGGGTTTCGCCACCTCTGACTTGAGCGTCGATTTTTGTGATGCTCGTCAGGGGGGCGGAGCCTATG
GAAAAACGCCAGCAACGCGGCCTTTTTACGGTTCCTGGCCTTTTGCTGGCCTTTTGCTCACATGTTCTTT
CCTGCGTTATCCCCTGATTCTGTGGATAACCGTATTACCGCCTTTGAGTGAGCTGATACCGCTCGCCGCA
GCCGAACGACCGAGCGCAGCGAGTCAGTGAGCGAGGAAGCGGAAGAGCGCCTGATGCGGTATTTTCTCCT
TACGCATCTGTGCGGTATTTCACACCGCATATGGTGCACTCTCAGTACAATCTGCTCTGATGCCGCATAG
TTAAGCCAGTATACACTCCGCTATCGCTACGTGACTGGGTCATGGCTGCGCCCCGACACCCGCCAACACC
CGCTGACGCGCCCTGACGGGCTTGTCTGCTCCCGGCATCCGCTTACAGACAAGCTGTGACCGTCTCCGGG
AGCTGCATGTGTCAGAGGTTTTCACCGTCATCACCGAAACGCGCGAGGCAGGGTGCCTTGATGTGGGCGC
CGGCGGTCGAGTGGCGACGGCGCGGCTTGTCCGCGCCCTGGTAGATTGCCTGGCCGTAGGCCAGCCATTT
TTGAGCGGCCAGCGGCCGCGATAGGCCGACGCGAAGCGGCGGGGCGTAGGGAGCGCAGCGACCGAAGGGT
AGGCGCTTTTTGCAGCTCTTCGGCTGTGCGCTGGCCAGACAGTTATGCACAGGCCAGGCGGGTTTTAAGA
GTTTTAATAAGTTTTAAAGAGTTTTAGGCGGAAAAATCGCCTTTTTTCTCTTTTATATCAGTCACTTACA
TGTGTGACCGGTTCCCAATGTACGGCTTTGGGTTCCCAATGTACGGGTTCCGGTTCCCAATGTACGGCTT
TGGGTTCCCAATGTACGTGCTATCCACAGGAAACAGACCTTTTCGACCTTTTTCCCCTGCTAGGGCAATT
TGCCCTAGCATCTGCTCCGTACATTAGGAACCGGCGGATGCTTCGCCCTCGATCAGGTTGCGGTAGCGCA
TGACTAGGATCGGGCCAGCCTGCCCCGCCTCCTCCTTCAAATCGTACTCCGGCAGGTCATTTGACCCGAT
CAGCTTGCGCACGGTGAAACAGAACTTCTTGAACTCTCCGGCGCTGCCACTGCGTTCGTAGATCGTCTTG
AACAACCATCTGGCTTCTGCCTTGCCTGCGGCGCGGCGTGCCAGGCGGTAGAGAAAACGGCCGATGCCGG
GATCGATCAAAAAGTAATCGGGGTGAACCGTCAGCACGTCCGGGTTCTTGCCTTCTGTGATCTCGCGGTA
CATCCAATCAGCTAGCTCGATCTCGATGTACTCCGGCCGCCCGGTTTCGCTCTTTACGATCTTGTAGCGG
CTAATCAAGGCTTCACCCTCGGATACCGTCACCAGGCGGCCGTTCTTGGCCTTCTTCGTACGCTGCATGG
CAACGTGCGTGGTGTTTAACCGAATGCAGGTTTCTACCAAGTCGTCTTTCTGCTTTCCGCCATCGGCTCG
CCGGCAGAACTTGAGTACGTCCGCAACGTGTGGACGGAACACGCGGCCGGGCTTGTCTCCCTTCCCTTCC
CGGTATCGGTTCATGGATTCGGTTAGATGGGAAACCGCCATCAGTACCAGGTCGTAATCCCACACACTGG
CCATGCCGGCCGGCCCTGCGGAAACCTCTACGTGCCCGTCTGGAAGCTCGTAGCGGATCACCTCGCCAGC
TCGTCGGTCACGCTTCGACAGACGGAAAACGGCCACGTCCATGATGCTGCGACTATCGCGGGTGCCCACG
TCATAGAGCATCGGAACGAAAAAATCTGGTTGCTCGTCGCCCTTGGGCGGCTTCCTAATCGACGGCGCAC
CGGCTGCCGGCGGTTGCCGGGATTCTTTGCGGATTCGATCAGCGGCCGCTTGCCACGATTCACCGGGGCG
TGCTTCTGCCTCGATGCGTTGCCGCTGGGCGGCCTGCGCGGCCTTCAACTTCTCCACCAGGTCATCACCC
AGCGCCGCGCCGATTTGTACCGGGCCGGATGGTTTGCGACCGCTCACGCCGATTCCTCGGGCTTGGGGGT
TCCAGTGCCATTGCAGGGCCGGCAGGCAACCCAGCCGCTTACGCCTGGCCAACCGCCCGTTCCTCCACAC
ATGGGGCATTCCACGGCGTCGGTGCCTGGTTGTTCTTGATTTTCCATGCCGCCTCCTTTAGCCGCTAAAA
TTCATCTACTCATTTATTCATTTGCTCATTTACTCTGGTAGCTGCGCGATGTATTCAGATAGCAGCTCGG
TAATGGTCTTGCCTTGGCGTACCGCGTACATCTTCAGCTTGGTGTGATCCTCCGCCGGCAACTGAAAGTT
GACCCGCTTCATGGCTGGCGTGTCTGCCAGGCTGGCCAACGTTGCAGCCTTGCTGCTGCGTGCGCTCGGA
CGGCCGGCACTTAGCGTGTTTGTGCTTTTGCTCATTTTCTCTTTACCTCATTAACTCAAATGAGTTTTGA
TTTAATTTCAGCGGCCAGCGCCTGGACCTCGCGGGCAGCGTCGCCCTCGGGTTCTGATTCAAGAACGGTT
GTGCCGGCGGCGGCAGTGCCTGGGTAGCTCACGCGCTGCGTGATACGGGACTCAAGAATGGGCAGCTCGT
ACCCGGCCAGCGCCTCGGCAACCTCACCGCCGATGCGCGTGCCTTTGATCGCCCGCGACACGACAAAGGC
CGCTTGTAGCCTTCCATCCGTGACCTCAATGCGCTGCTTAACCAGCTCCACCAGGTCGGCGGTGGCCCAT
ATGTCGTAAGGGCTTGGCTGCACCGGAATCAGCACGAAGTCGGCTGCCTTGATCGCGGACACAGCCAAGT
CCGCCGCCTGGGGCGCTCCGTCGATCACTACGAAGTCGCGCCGGCCGATGGCCTTCACGTCGCGGTCAAT
CGTCGGGCGGTCGATGCCGACAACGGTTAGCGGTTGATCTTCCCGCACGGCCGCCCAATCGCGGGCACTG
CCCTGGGGATCGGAATCGACTAACAGAACATCGGCCCCGGCGAGTTGCAGGGCGCGGGCTAGATGGGTTG
CGATGGTCGTCTTGCCTGACCCGCCTTTCTGGTTAAGTACAGCGATAACCTTCATGCGTTCCCCTTGCGT
ATTTGTTTATTTACTCATCGCATCATATACGCAGCGACCGCATGACGCAAGCTGTTTTACTCAAATACAC
ATCACCTTTTTAGACGGCGGCGCTCGGTTTCTTCAGCGGCCAAGCTGGCCGGCCAGGCCGCCAGCTTGGC
ATCAGACAAACCGGCCAGGATTTCATGCAGCCGCACGGTTGAGACGTGCGCGGGCGGCTCGAACACGTAC
CCGGCCGCGATCATCTCCGCCTCGATCTCTTCGGTAATGAAAAACGGTTCGTCCTGGCCGTCCTGGTGCG
GTTTCATGCTTGTTCCTCTTGGCGTTCATTCTCGGCGGCCGCCAGGGCGTCGGCCTCGGTCAATGCGTCC
TCACGGAAGGCACCGCGCCGCCTGGCCTCGGTGGGCGTCACTTCCTCGCTGCGCTCAAGTGCGCGGTACA
GGGTCGAGCGATGCACGCCAAGCAGTGCAGCCGCCTCTTTCACGGTGCGGCCTTCCTGGTCGATCAGCTC
GCGGGCGTGCGCGATCTGTGCCGGGGTGAGGGTAGGGCGGGGGCCAAACTTCACGCCTCGGGCCTTGGCG
GCCTCGCGCCCGCTCCGGGTGCGGTCGATGATTAGGGAACGCTCGAACTCGGCAATGCCGGCGAACACGG
TCAACACCATGCGGCCGGCCGGCGTGGTGGTGTCGGCCCACGGCTCTGCCAGGCTACGCAGGCCCGCGCC
GGCCTCCTGGATGCGCTCGGCAATGTCCAGTAGGTCGCGGGTGCTGCGGGCCAGGCGGTCTAGCCTGGTC
ACTGTCACAACGTCGCCAGGGCGTAGGTGGTCAAGCATCCTGGCCAGCTCCGGGCGGTCGCGCCTGGTGC
CGGTGATCTTCTCGGAAAACAGCTTGGTGCAGCCGGCCGCGTGCAGTTCGGCCCGTTGGTTGGTCAAGTC
CTGGTCGTCGGTGCTGACGCGGGCATAGCCCAGCAGGCCAGCGGCGGCGCTCTTGTTCATGGCGTAATGT
CTCCGGTTCTAGTCGCAAGTATTCTACTTTATGCGACTAAAACACGCGACAAGAAAACGCCAGGAAAAGG
GCAGGGCGGCAGCCTGTCGCGTAACTTAGGACTTGTGCGACATGTCGTTTTCAGAAGACGGCTGCACTGA
ACGTCAGAAGCCGACTGCACTATAGCAGCGGAGGGGTTGGATCAAAGTACTTTGATCCCGAGGGGAACCC
TGTGGTTGGCATGCACATACAAATGGACGAACGGATAAACCTTTTCACGCCCTTTTAAATATCCGATTAT
TCTAATAAACGCTCTTTTCTCTTAGGTTTACCCGCCAATATATCCTGTCAAACACTGATAGTTTAAACTG
AAGGCGGGAAACGACAATCTGATCCAAGCTCAAGCTGCTCTAGCATTCGCCATTCAGGCTGCGCAACTGT
TGGGAAGGGCGATCGGTGCGGGCCTCTTCGCTATTACGCCAGCTGGCGAAAGGGGGATGTGCTGCAAGGC
GATTAAGTTGGGTAACGCCAGGGTTTTCCCAGTCACGACGTTGTAAAACGACGGCCAGTGCCAAGCTTGG
CGTGCCTGCAGGTCAACATGGTGGAGCACGACACACTTGTCTACTCCAAAAATATCAAAGATACAGTCTC
AGAAGACCAAAGGGCAATTGAGACTTTTCAACAAAGGGTAATATCCGGAAACCTCCTCGGATTCCATTGC
CCAGCTATCTGTCACTTTATTGTGAAGATAGTGGAAAAGGAAGGTGGCTCCTACAAATGCCATCATTGCG
ATAAAGGAAAGGCCATCGTTGAAGATGCCTCTGCCGACAGTGGTCCCAAAGATGGACCCCCACCCACGAG
GAGCATCGTGGAAAAAGAAGACGTTCCAACCACGTCTTCAAAGCAAGTGGATTGATGTGATAACATGGTG
GAGCACGACACACTTGTCTACTCCAAAAATATCAAAGATACAGTCTCAGAAGACCAAAGGGCAATTGAGA
CTTTTCAACAAAGGGTAATATCCGGAAACCTCCTCGGATTCCATTGCCCAGCTATCTGTCACTTTATTGT
GAAGATAGTGGAAAAGGAAGGTGGCTCCTACAAATGCCATCATTGCGATAAAGGAAAGGCCATCGTTGAA
GATGCCTCTGCCGACAGTGGTCCCAAAGATGGACCCCCACCCACGAGGAGCATCGTGGAAAAAGAAGACG
TTCCAACCACGTCTTCAAAGCAAGTGGATTGATGTGATATCTCCACTGACGTAAGGGATGACGCACAATC
CCACTATCCTTCGCAAGACCCTTCCTCTATATAAGGAAGTTCATTTCATTTGGAGAGGACCTCGACTCTA
GAGGATCCCCGGGTACCGGGCCCCCCCTCGAGGCGCGCCAAGCTATCAAACAAGTTTGTACAAAAAAGCA
GGCTCCGAATTCGCCCTTCACCATGGCTCCTAAGAAGAAGCGGAAGGTTGGTATTCACGGGGTGCCTGCG
GCTCTGTTTCAAGATTTTACACATCTGTACCCGCTGAGTAAAACAGTGCGGTTCGAGCTGAAACCCATAG
GAAGGACCCTCGAGCACATCCACGCGAAGAATTTTCTGAGCCAGGATGAAACTATGGCTGATATGTATCA
AAAAGTTAAGGTCATTTTGGACGACTATCATCGCGATTTTATTGCCGACATGATGGGAGAGGTGAAACTC
ACGAAGCTTGCTGAATTTTACGACGTCTATCTGAAGTTCAGGAAAAATCCTAAGGACGATGGGCTGCAAA
AACAGCTTAAAGACCTTCAAGCTGTCCTTCGGAAGGAATCGGTGAAGCCTATAGGGTCAGGTGGGAAGTA
CAAAACAGGCTACGATAGACTCTTTGGGGCAAAACTCTTCAAAGATGGAAAAGAGTTGGGTGACCTCGCA
AAATTCGTTATAGCCCAAGAAGGTGAGTCTTCTCCGAAGCTGGCTCATCTTGCTCATTTTGAGAAGTTCA
GCACGTATTTTACTGGATTTCACGATAATCGGAAGAATATGTACTCGGATGAAGACAAGCATACTGCAAT
AGCGTACAGGCTCATCCATGAGAATTTGCCGAGATTCATCGACAATCTGCAAATCTTGACAACAATCAAA
CAAAAGCATAGCGCCCTCTATGATCAGATAATCAACGAGCTCACGGCCTCCGGGCTCGACGTCTCCTTGG
CTTCTCATCTTGACGGGTATCACAAGCTCCTTACACAAGAGGGGATCACGGCATACAACAGGATCATAGG
AGAGGTGAATGGATATACAAATAAGCATAACCAGATATGCCACAAGAGCGAGCGCATAGCGAAACTTAGA
CCCTTGCACAAGCAAATCCTTTCTGACGGAATGGGAGTGTCATTCCTTCCGTCTAAGTTCGCGGATGATA
GTGAGATGTGCCAAGCGGTCAACGAATTTTATCGCCATTATACTGACGTGTTCGCAAAGGTGCAAAGTCT
CTTTGACGGATTTGATGATCACCAGAAAGACGGGATCTATGTTGAACACAAAAACCTTAATGAACTGAGC
AAACAGGCGTTCGGCGACTTTGCTTTGCTGGGGAGGGTCCTTGATGGATACTACGTGGACGTTGTCAATC
CGGAGTTCAATGAGCGGTTCGCAAAGGCCAAGACTGACAATGCGAAAGCCAAGCTTACAAAAGAAAAGGA
CAAATTCATTAAAGGAGTCCACTCACTGGCTTCCCTCGAACAAGCAATAGAACACCATACAGCTAGACAC
GACGATGAGAGTGTTCAAGCCGGAAAACTTGGCCAGTACTTCAAACACGGTTTGGCGGGGGTTGACAACC
CGATTCAGAAAATTCACAATAACCATTCGACGATTAAAGGGTTTCTGGAAAGGGAAAGGCCTGCTGGGGA
ACGGGCGCTCCCGAAGATCAAGTCAGGAAAAAACCCAGAAATGACACAGCTCAGGCAGCTGAAGGAACTT
TTGGACAACGCATTGAATGTGGCGCACTTCGCTAAGCTGCTGACAACTAAAACAACCTTGGACAACCAGG
ATGGAAATTTTTACGGGGAGTTTGGGGTGCTTTACGACGAGCTGGCTAAAATTCCAACTCTCTACAATAA
GGTTAGAGATTATCTCTCTCAAAAGCCCTTTTCTACCGAAAAGTATAAGCTCAACTTCGGCAATCCGACC
CTTCTCCGCGGGTGGGACCTGAACGTGGAGAAAGATCGCTTTGGGGTTATACTTCAGAAGGATGGATGCT
ATTACTTGGCGCTTCTTGATAAGGCTCATAAAAAAGTTTTCGACAACGCCCCTAACACTGGTAAGAACGT
CTACCAAAAGATGGTCTACAAACTGTTGCCCGGCCCCAACAAAATGCTTCCTAGGGTGTTTTTCGCAAAA
TCGAATCTCGACTATTATAATCCATCTGCCGAGCTCCTTGACAAATATGCTAAGGGGACCCATAAAAAGG
GTGATAATTTCAACCTGAAGGACTGCCACGCGCTTATCGACTTTTTCAAAGCCGGGATAAATAAGCATCC
GGAGTGGCAACATTTTGGTTTTAAATTTTCGCCAACGTCGTCCTATCGCGACCTTTCCGATTTCTATAGG
GAAGTTGAACCTCAGGGGTACCAGGTCAAATTTGTTGACATTAATGCGGACTACATTGATGAATTGGTGG
AGCAAGGGAAGCTCTACCTCTTTCAAATATATAACAAAGATTTCTCGCCAAAAGCGCATGGTAAACCGAA
TCTTCATACCTTGTACTTTAAAGCACTTTTTTCAGAAGATAACTTGGCGGACCCGATCTACAAGCTGAAT
GGGGAAGCTCAGATCTTCTACAGGAAAGCTTCGTTGGACATGAACGAGACTACCATACATCGCGCGGGAG
AGGTGCTTGAGAACAAAAATCCCGACAACCCGAAAAAGCGGCAATTCGTTTACGACATCATCAAAGACAA
ACGGTACACGCAGGACAAATTTATGCTCCACGTCCCCATTACCATGAATTTTGGAGTCCAAGGCATGACC
ATTAAGGAATTCAACAAAAAGGTCAACCAAAGTATTCAGCAATACGATGAAGTCAATGTCATAGGCATAG
ATCGGGGAGAAAGGCATCTGTTGTATCTTACCGTGATTAACTCTAAGGGTGAAATACTGGAGCAACGGTC
ACTTAACGATATAACCACGGCGTCCGCGAACGGTACACAAGTGACCACTCCCTACCACAAAATATTGGAT
AAAAGGGAGATAGAACGCTTGAATGCCCGCGTTGGCTGGGGTGAGATTGAGACGATCAAAGAGCTTAAAT
CGGGATATTTGTCTCACGTCGTTCATCAAATTAACCAACTCATGCTTAAGTACAATGCAATCGTTGTGCT
CGAGGACCTGAACTTTGGTTTCAAAAGAGGGAGGTTCAAGGTGGAAAAACAAATTTACCAGAACTTTGAA
AACGCGCTTATCAAGAAATTGAATCACCTTGTTTTGAAAGATAAGGCAGATGACGAAATCGGGTCGTATA
AAAATGCACTCCAGTTGACAAATAATTTCACGGATTTGAAGTCGATCGGCAAGCAAACAGGGTTCCTCTT
TTATGTGCCAGCGTGGAATACATCAAAAATTGATCCGGAGACGGGATTTGTCGACTTGCTGAAGCCTAGG
TATGAGAACATTGCCCAATCTCAGGCCTTTTTCGGCAAATTCGATAAAATATGCTACAACACAGACAAAG
GTTATTTTGAATTTCACATTGATTACGCCAAATTTACAGATAAGGCGAAAAACAGCAGACAGAAATGGGC
TATCTGTTCTCATGGGGACAAACGCTATGTCTACGATAAGACGGCTAATCAAAATAAAGGCGCCGCAAAA
GGTATTAATGTGAATGATGAGCTGAAAAGCTTGTTTGCCCGCTACCATATCAATGATAAACAACCAAACT
TGGTGATGGACATATGCCAGAACAATGACAAAGAATTCCACAAGTCACTCATGTGCCTGCTTAAAACCCT
TTTGGCGCTGCGGTATAGCAATGCATCTAGCGATGAAGACTTTATTTTGAGTCCCGTGGCCAACGACGAG
GGCGTGTTTTTTAATTCAGCCTTGGCGGACGATACGCAGCCCCAGAATGCGGACGCAAACGGCGCGTACC
ACATTGCACTGAAGGGACTGTGGCTTCTGAACGAGCTGAAAAATAGCGACGACCTGAATAAAGTCAAGTT
GGCCATTGACAATCAAACCTGGTTGAATTTCGCTCAAAATAGAAAGCGTCCTGCTGCCACCAAAAAGGCC
GGACAGGCTAAGAAAAAGAAGTGAGACGACTAGTGGCGGCCGCCGACGTCCGATCGTTCAAACATTTGGC
AATAAAGTTTCTTAAGATTGAATCCTGTTGCCGGTCTTGCGATGATTATCATATAATTTCTGTTGAATTA
CGTTAAGCATGTAATAATTAACATGTAATGCATGACGTTATTTATGAGATGGGTTTTTATGATTAGAGTC
CCGCAATTATACATTTAATACGCGATAGAAAACAAAATATAGCGCGCAAACTAGGATAAATTATCGCGCG
CGGTGTCATCTATGTTACTAGATCGGGAATTGATCCCCCCTCGACAGCTTCCGGAAAGGGCGAATTCGCA
ACTTTGTATACAAAAGTTGCCCCATGGCGTTCCCTCTAGTGGCGTGCCTGCAGGTCAACATGGTGGAGCA
CGACACACTTGTCTACTCCAAAAATATCAAAGATACAGTCTCAGAAGACCAAAGGGCAATTGAGACTTTT
CAACAAAGGGTAATATCCGGAAACCTCCTCGGATTCCATTGCCCAGCTATCTGTCACTTTATTGTGAAGA
TAGTGGAAAAGGAAGGTGGCTCCTACAAATGCCATCATTGCGATAAAGGAAAGGCCATCGTTGAAGATGC
CTCTGCCGACAGTGGTCCCAAAGATGGACCCCCACCCACGAGGAGCATCGTGGAAAAAGAAGACGTTCCA
ACCACGTCTTCAAAGCAAGTGGATTGATGTGATAACATGGTGGAGCACGACACACTTGTCTACTCCAAAA
ATATCAAAGATACAGTCTCAGAAGACCAAAGGGCAATTGAGACTTTTCAACAAAGGGTAATATCCGGAAA
CCTCCTCGGATTCCATTGCCCAGCTATCTGTCACTTTATTGTGAAGATAGTGGAAAAGGAAGGTGGCTCC
TACAAATGCCATCATTGCGATAAAGGAAAGGCCATCGTTGAAGATGCCTCTGCCGACAGTGGTCCCAAAG
ATGGACCCCCACCCACGAGGAGCATCGTGGAAAAAGAAGACGTTCCAACCACGTCTTCAAAGCAAGTGGA
TTGATGTGATATCTCCACTGACGTAAGGGATGACGCACAATCCCACTATCCTTCGCAAGACCCTTCCTCT
ATATAAGGAAGTTCATTTCATTTGGAGAGGACCTCGACTCTAGAGGATCCCCGGGTACGTTTGGTGTTAC
TTCTGCAGGGATCCAAATTACTGATGAGTCCGTGAGGACGAAACGAGTAAGCTCGTCTAATTTCTACTGT
TGTAGATGAGACCGGCGCCGCTACAGGGCGCGTCCCATTCGCCATTCAGGCTGCGCAACTGTTGGGAAGG
GCGATCGGTGCGGGCCTCTTCGCTATTACGCCAGCTGGCGAAAGGGGGATGTGCTGCAAGGCGATTAAGT
TGGGTAACGCCAGGGTTTTCCCAGTCACGACGTTGTAAAACGACGGCCAGTGAGCGCGCGTAATACGACT
CACTATAGGGCGAATTGGGTACCGGGCCCCCCCTCGAGGTCCTCCAGCTTTTGTTCCCTTTAGTGAGGGT
TAATTGCGCGCTTGGCGTAATCATGGTCATAGCTGTTTCCTGTGTGAAATTGTTATCCGCTCACAATTCC
ACACAACATACGAGCCGGAAGCATAAAGTGTAAAGCCTGGGGTGCCTAATGAGTGAGCTAACTCACATTA
ATTGCGTTGCGCTCACTGCCCGCTTTCCACCGGTGGTCTCTGGCCGGCATGGTCCCAGCCTCCTCGCTGG
CGCCGGCTGGGCAACATGCTTCGGCATGGCGAATGGGACGGTACCCGGCCGGAATTCGACCCAGCTTTCT
TGTACAAAGTGGTTCGATAATTCTTAATTAACTAGTTCTAGAGCGGCCGCCACCGCGGTGGAGCTCGAAT
TTCCCCGATCGTTCAAACATTTGGCAATAAAGTTTCTTAAGATTGAATCCTGTTGCCGGTCTTGCGATGA
TTATCATATAATTTCTGTTGAATTACGTTAAGCATGTAATAATTAACATGTAATGCATGACGTTATTTAT
GAGATGGGTTTTTATGATTAGAGTCCCGCAATTATACATTTAATACGCGATAGAAAACAAAATATAGCGC
GCAAACTAGGATAAATTATCGCGCGCGGTGTCATCTATGTTACTGAATTCGTAATCATGGTCATAGAAGC
TTGCATGCCTGCAGGTCGACTCTAGAGGATCCCCGGGTACCGAGCTCGAATTCGTAATCATGTCATAGCT
GTTTCCTGTGTGAAATTGTTATCCGCTCACAATTCCACACAACATACGAGCCGGAAGCATAAAGTGTAAA
GCCTGGGGTGCCTAATGAGTGAGCTAACTCACATTAATTGCGTTGCGCTCACTGCCCGCTTTCCAGTCGG
GAAACCTGTCGTGCCAGCTGCATTAATGAATCGGCCAACGCGCGGGGAGAGGCGGTTTGCGTATTGGCTA
GAGCAGCTTGCCAACATGGTGGAGCACGACACTCTCGTCTACTCCAAGAATATCAAAGATACAGTCTCAG
AAGACCAAAGGGCTATTGAGACTTTTCAACAAAGGGTAATATCGGGAAACCTCCTCGGATTCCATTGCCC
AGCTATCTGTCACTTCATCAAAAGGACAGTAGAAAAGGAAGGTGGCACCTACAAATGCCATCATTGCGAT
AAAGGAAAGGCTATCGTTCAAGATGCCTCTGCCGACAGTGGTCCCAAAGATGGACCCCCACCCACGAGGA
GCATCGTGGAAAAAGAAGACGTTCCAACCACGTCTTCAAAGCAAGTGGATTGATGTGAACATGGTGGAGC
ACGACACTCTCGTCTACTCCAAGAATATCAAAGATACAGTCTCAGAAGACCAAAGGGCTATTGAGACTTT
TCAACAAAGGGTAATATCGGGAAACCTCCTCGGATTCCATTGCCCAGCTATCTGTCACTTCATCAAAAGG
ACAGTAGAAAAGGAAGGTGGCACCTACAAATGCCATCATTGCGATAAAGGAAAGGCTATCGTTCAAGATG
CCTCTGCCGACAGTGGTCCCAAAGATGGACCCCCACCCACGAGGAGCATCGTGGAAAAAGAAGACGTTCC
AACCACGTCTTCAAAGCAAGTGGATTGATGTGATATCTCCACTGACGTAAGGGATGACGCACAATCCCAC
TATCCTTCGCAAGACCCTTCCTCTATATAAGGAAGTTCATTTCATTTGGAGAGGACACGCTGAAATCACC
AGTCTCTCTCTACAAATCTATCTCTCTCGAGCTTTCGCAGATCTGTCGATCGACCATGGGGATTGAACAA
GATGGATTGCACGCAGGTTCTCCGGCCGCTTGGGTGGAGAGGCTATTCGGCTATGACTGGGCACAACAGA
CAATCGGCTGCTCTGATGCCGCCGTGTTTCGGCTGTCAGCGCAGGGGCGCCCGGTTCTTTTTGTCAAGAC
CGACCTGTCCGGTGCCCTGAATGAACTCCAGGACGAGGCAGCGCGGCTATCGTGGCTGGCCACGACGGGC
GTTCCTTGCGCAGCTGTGCTCGACGTTGTCACTGAAGCGGGAAGGGACTGGCTGCTATTGGGCGAAGTGC
CGGGGCAGGATCTCCTGTCATCTCACCTTGCTCCTGCCGAGAAAGTATCCATCATGGCTGATGCAATGCG
GCGGCTGCATACGCTTGATCCGGCTACCTGCCCATTCGACCACCAAGCGAAACATCGCATCGAGCGAGCA
CGTACTCGGATGGAAGCCGGTCTTGTCGATCAGGATGATCTGGACGAAGAGCATCAGGGGCTCGCGCCAG
CCGAACTGTTCGCCAGGCTCAAGGCGCGCATGCCCGACGGCGAGGATCTCGTCGTGACACATGGCGATGC
CTGCTTGCCGAATATCATGGTGGAAAATGGCCGCTTTTCTGGATTCATCGACTGTGGCCGGCTGGGTGTG
GCGGACCGCTATCAGGACATAGCGTTGGCTACCCGTGATATTGCTGAAGAGCTTGGCGGCGAATGGGCTG
ACCGCTTCCTCGTGCTTTACGGTATCGCCGCTCCCGATTCGCAGCGCATCGCCTTCTATCGCCTTCTTGA
CGAGTTCTTCTGAGCGGGACTCTGGGGTTCGGATCGATCCTCTAGCTAGAGTCGATCGACAAGCTCGAGT
TTCTCCATAATAATGTGTGAGTAGTTCCCAGATAAGGGAATTAGGGTTCCTATAGGGTTTCGCTCATGTG
TTGAGCATATAAGAAACCCTTAGTATGTATTTGTATTTGTAAAATACTTCTATCAATAAAATTTCTAATT
CCTAAAACCAAAATCCAGTACTAAAATCCAGATCCCCCGAATTAATTCGGCGTTAATTCAGTACATTAAA
AACGTCCGCAATGTGTTATTAAGTTGTCTAAGCGTCAATTTGTTTACACCACAATATATCCTGCCA
